>Addgene plasmid #51767 | pCDNA3 T7 Jip1(delta JBD) | depositor partial sequence | sequence record 79670 | T7-Sp6
TGGCCAGCATGACTGGTGGACAGCAAATGGGTGGATCCATGGCGGAGCGAGAGAGCGGCCTGGGCGGGGG
CGCCGCGTCCCCACCGGCCGCTTCCCCATTCCTGGGACTGCACATCGCGTCGCCTCCCAATTTCAGGCTC
ACCCATGACATCAGCCTGGAGGAGTTTGAGGATGAAGACCTTTCGGAGATCACTGACGAGTGTGGCATCA
GCCTGCAGTGCAAAGACACCCTGTCTCTCCGGCCCCCGCGCGCCGGGCTGCTGTCTGCGGGTAGCAGCGG
CAGCGCGGGGAGCCGGCTGCAGGCGGAGATGCTGCAGATGGACCTGATCGACGCGGCAGGTGACACTCCG
GGCGCCGAGGACGACGAGGAGGAGGAGGACGACGAGCTCGCTGCCCAACGACCAGGAGTGGGGCCTCACT
ACCAGGCAGATGTGCGGCTCGAGGCGACTGAGGAGATCTACCTGACCCCAGTGCAGAGGCCCCCAGACCC
TGCAGAACCCACCTCCACCTTCATGCCACCCACGGAGAGCCGGATGTCAGTTAGCTCGGATCCAGACCCT
GCCGCTTACTCTGTAACTGCGGGGCGGCCACACCCCTCCATCAGTGAAGAGGATGAGGGCTTCGACTGCC
TGTCATCCCCAGAGCGAGCTGAGCCACCAGGTGGAGGGTGGCGGGGAAGCCTCGGGGAGCCACCACCGCC
TCCACGGGCCTCACTGAGCTCGGACACCAGCGCACTGTCCTACGACTCGGTCAAGTACACACTGGTGGTG
GATGAACATGCCCAGCTTGAGTTGGTGAGCCTGCGGCCGTGCTTTGGAGATTACAGTGACGAAAGCGACT
CTGCCACTGTCTATGACAACTGTGCCTCTGCCTCCTCGCCCTACGAGTCAGCCATTGGTGAGGAGTATGA
GGAGGCCCCTCAGCCCCGGCCTCCCACCTGCCTCTCAGAGGACTCCACCCCGGATGAGCCTGATGTCCAC
TTCTCTAAGAAGTTTCTGAATGTCTTCATGAGTGGCCGCTCTCGTTCCTCCAGTGCTGAGTCCTTTGGGC
TGTTCTCCTGCGTCATCAATGGGGAGGAGCATGAGCAAACCCATCGGGCTATATTCAGGTTTGTGCCTCG
GCATGAAGATGAACTTGAGCTGGAAGTGGATGACCCCCTGCTGGTGGAGCTGCAGGCAGAAGACTATTGG
TATGAGGCCTATAACATGCGCACCGGAGCCCGCGGGGTCTTCCCTGCCTACTATGCCATTGAGGTCACCA
AGGAGCCTGAGCACATGGCAGCCCTTGCCAAAAACAGCTGTGTCCTTGAGATCAGTGTCAGGGGTGTCAA
GATAGGCGTCAAAGCTGATGATGCTCTGGAGGCCAAGGGAAATAAATGTAGCCACTTCTTCCAGCTAAAG
AACATCTCTTTCTGTGGATACCATCCAAAGAATAACAAGTACTTTGGGTTTATCACTAAGCACCCTGCTG
ACCACCGGTTTGCCTGCCATGTCTTTGTGTCTGAAGATTCCACCAAAGCCCTGGCGGAGTCTGTGGGGCG
TGCATTTCAGCAGTTCTACAAGCAGTTTGTGGAGTATACCTGTCCTACAGAAGATATCTACTTGGAGTAG
GCGGCCGCTCGAGCGCTTAGCTCCC
