>Addgene plasmid #51767 | pCDNA3 T7 Jip1(delta JBD) | addgene partial sequence | sequence record 81240 | CMV-F 5'-CGCAAATGGGCGGTAGGCGTG-3'
AGCAGAGCTCTCTGGCTAACTAGAGAACCCACTGCTTACTGGCTTATCGAAATTAATACGACTCACTATA
GGGAGACCCAAGCTTATGGCTAGCATGACTGGTGGACAGCAAATGGGTGGATCCATGGCGGAGCGAGAGA
GCGGCCTGGGCGGGGGCGCCGCGTCCCCACCGGCCGCTTCCCCATTCCTGGGACTGCACATCGCGTCGCC
TCCCAATTTCAGGCTCACCCATGACATCAGCCTGGAGGAGTTTGAGGATGAAGACCTTTCGGAGATCACT
GACGAGTGTGGCATCAGCCTGCAGTGCAAAGACACCCTGTCTCTCCGGCCCCCGCGCGCCGGGCTGCTGT
CTGCGGGTAGCAGCGGCAGCGCGGGGAGCCGGCTGCAGGCGGAGATGCTGCAGATGGACCTGATCGACGC
GGCAGGTGACACTCCGGGCGCCGAGGACGACGAGGAGGAGGAGGACGACGAGCTCGCTGCCCAACGACCA
GGAGTGGGGCCTCACTACCAGGCAGATGTGCGGCTCGAGGCGACTGAGGAGATCTACCTGACCCCAGTGC
AGAGGCCCCCAGACCCTGCAGAACCCACCTCCACCTTCATGCCACCCACGGAGAGCCGGATGTCAGTTAG
CTCGGATCCAGACCCTGCCGCTTACTCTGTAACTGCGGGGCGGCCACACCCCTCCATCAGTGAAGAGGAT
GAGGGCTTCGACTGCCTGTCATCCCCAGAGCGAGCTGAGCCACCAGGTGGAGGGTGGCGGGGAAGCCTCG
GGGAGCCACCACCGCCTCCACGGGCCTCACTGAGCTCGGACACCAGCGCACTGTCCTACGACTCGGTCAA
GTACACACTGGTGGTGGATGAACATGCCCAGCTTGAGTTGGTGAGCCTGCGGCCGTGCTTTGGAGATTAC
AGTGACGAAAGCGACTCTGCCACTGTCTATGACAACTGTGCCTCTGCCTCCTCGCCCTACGAGTCAGCCA
