[The description below was written by a language model from this plasmid's Addgene catalogue record.]
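Description:
pCDNA3 T7 Jip1(delta JBD) is a mammalian expression plasmid built on the pcDNA3 backbone and maintained in E. coli as a high-copy plasmid under ampicillin selection. The record contains catalogue fields only, with no feature table, so individual regulatory elements are not itemised. pcDNA3 as a standard vector drives inserts from the CMV immediate-early promoter, terminates them with a bovine growth hormone polyadenylation signal, and carries a neomycin resistance cassette for G418 selection of transfected cells. The listing of T7 and SP6 sequencing primers fits the phage promoter sites that flank the pcDNA3 cloning region.

The insert, about 1.6 kb, encodes mouse JNK-interacting protein 1 (JIP-1, gene Mapk8ip1) with residues 126–263 deleted. As the "delta JBD" name indicates, this deletion removes the JNK-binding domain. The protein carries an N-terminal T7 epitope tag, described as being supplied by the backbone, which allows detection or immunoprecipitation with anti-T7 antibodies. The cloning method is not recorded.

JIP-1 is a cytoplasmic scaffold protein that binds JNK, and the stated purpose of the deposit is that JIP-1 may suppress signalling through the JNK pathway. A version lacking the JNK-binding region would most naturally serve as a binding-deficient comparator to the full-length protein in transfected mammalian cells, testing whether effects of JIP-1 overexpression on JNK signalling depend on direct interaction with the kinase. The record does not spell out this specific use.
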