Addgene plasmid #51767: pCDNA3 T7 Jip1(delta JBD)
Purpose: " JIP-1 may suppress signal transduction by the JNK pathway"
Depositing lab: Roger Davis. Depositing organization: University of Massachusetts, Worcester. Publication: A cytoplasmic inhibitor of the JNK signal transduction pathway. Dickens M, Rogers JS, Cavanagh J, Raitano A, Xia Z, Halpern JR, Greenberg ME, Sawyers CL, Davis RJ. Science. 1997 Aug 1. 277(5326):693-6. 10.1126/science.277.5326.693 PubMed 9235893.
Backbone
  Vector backbone: pcDNA3
  Backbone manufacturer: invitrogen
  Backbone size w/o insert (bp): 5446
  Vector type: Mammalian Expression
Growth in bacteria
  Bacterial resistance: Ampicillin, 100 μg/mL
  Growth temperature: 37°C
  Growth strain: DH5alpha
  Copy number: High Copy
Gene/Insert
  Gene/Insert name: Jnk interacting protein 1 (alt name: Jip 1(delete 126-263))
  Species: M. musculus (mouse)
  Insert size (bp): 1609
  Mutation: deleted 126-263
  GenBank ID: AF003115.1
  Entrez Gene: Mapk8ip1 (a.k.a. IB1, JIP-1, Jip1, Prkm8ip, Skip, mjip-2a)
  Tag / fusion protein: T7 (N terminal on backbone)
  Cloning method: Unknown
  Sequencing primers: 5′ T7; 3′ SP6
Terms and licenses: Academic/Nonprofit Terms; Industry Terms: Not Available to Industry
How to cite: pCDNA3 T7 Jip1(delta JBD) was a gift from Roger Davis (Addgene plasmid # 51767 ; http://n2t.net/addgene:51767 ; RRID:Addgene_51767)
